>Addgene plasmid #68169 | pPTctp (GB0083) | depositor full sequence | sequence record 135567 | pPTctp  (GB0083) sequence 5059 bps
CTCGCATTGGTGGAAGAGTAGCCTTTTTCTTTCTCTCTCTAAAGTTAGGGTTGATTGGAAGAGAGAGGAA
GAAAACGACGCACCAGTGAAGGCTCGAGAAGAAGGGTTTTGGCTGGAGTACGGTGTCTTTATAGCACTGA
GCACTTGTAAATTACCAAAATAACCTGCCTTGAATCCAGAATTACGTATTTGCCTACCCCAATTTGAGTA
GGGTTCTGAATGCCGCCGCACTCTGCCCCATGTCTCAACTAGTGCAAAGGCCATATTACTTACTTTACTA
ATCCTAATAGAATCAAAATATCCTCGTCCACGCTAGGGTAAAAAATAAATTTTAAATGTTGTGTAATTAT
AAATTATTAAATAAGAAAATAAAATATATTTTTTTAAAAAAAAAAATTATATCTCTAATAGCATAGAAGT
GACATTTGTTTGAGAAGATTAAAGTTAAAAGCGAGTCACGTGAATTAGAATGAAGCGAGTAATAATCAAT
AAATTTATATAGTTTTATAAGAAGTTATTTTAAATTTTAAATATGAAAAAAATAAAAAGAATATATCTGC
CAAATTGAATTTTACACGTGATGAACTCAAAAATTCTTATCTAGGAAATTATTTTTCTGAATGAATCTTA
CACGATGTAAATTTAAATTAATCGAATTTCAATTCAAGTGCTGAACATAGTCTGAGAAAAGAATAGGAAA
ACGTTGTCAAAAGATAAATATTGACCCACTTGTTAAATCTTTGATGCTAGTATATAATCAAATTTTGGCA
ATGTTGGAAAAATCTATAACTCTTGAAAACCATATTTATTCATTTTTTTATTTTTTTTTACGTTTAAGAA
TAGTTTTAAATGGACAATTTGATTCCTTCATCAAAACATATTTCCTCTTTTGTTATTTATTTTTGTTCTT
TTAAGAGGATCGCCTATCCAAAATTTGCTACTAACTCTAATTATTAATTCACCATCAAATATTAAGTTCA
TCTTACTTAAAGCTAGTTATTATGATATTGATAATCGTATATAATAGCAAATTAATAACATAAAATAAAT
GAAATAGCTACGGTTTGATTTAATTGTACTTCATAACAAACATTAGCCAAAGTTTGTCAGTCGCCTCTCT
CCCAAAAATCTCTCGCCACTCTCCCATTCTCGCTCGCCACTTTCCCATTGCTCGTGTCTCTCGCTTTATA
TACAGAAGTGTATAAATTGTGTTTTTGTTTTGTCGAGAGAAAATTGTATATACACATGCAAAAACATATA
TCTTTGTGCTATATACTTAATTATACAATTTACAAACATTTTACTTCATTTAAATTGTAAACAAATTCAA
ATTTTATACAAATATTGCAGCGAGAAAGGTCAACGAATTATACAATTGCAGTGAAATACAATTTTCTCTC
GCTTTATACAACAGAAGTGTATATATTGTGTTTTTGTTTTTGTATAAAGCGAGAGAAAAACATATATCTT
CTTCCTATACACTTATAATTATGCAATATACATACATTTTACTTCGATTCAATTGTATGCAAAACAAATT
TTATACAAATATTGTAGCGAAATAGGCAACGAATTATACAATTGTGCATTATACAATTACAGGGCAGCGA
ATTATACAATTTAGGTCAGCGAATTATACAATTTAGGCCAGCGAATTATACAATTGTAAATTTTATAGTT
TTATATTTGCTATGGAGCGCAATTATGCAAATTTTGCTATAACATACAAATATGATTTTTTTGTTTGGTG
AAAGTTGTCCATTACAATAGGACTAGTTTCTTCTTTTAATGTACATGCATAACTCCGACAACAATATACT
ACAGTTTAAGATATATTAGTAATAGCTGGGTGTTTAACTGATTTTTTCACTTTCTAAGATCTTATTGAAA
TAGCTCTACGCTGAAATTATTTGAAATGAAATAAGATTTGATGTTTTAATAATTTGAAATGAAATAACAT
TTGAGGTTCTCTTTCTTTCTGAAATTCCCGACTTCACAATATTTTACTCCCGAGACCACTCATCGCCCAA
TCACTAGTGAATTCGCGGCCGCCTGCAGGTCGACCATATGGGAGAGCTCCCAACGCGTTGGATGCATAGC
TTGAGTATTCTATAGTGTCACCTAAATAGCTTGGCGTAATCATGGTCATAGCTGTTTCCTGTGTGAAATT
GTTATCCGCTCACAATTCCACACAACATACGAGCCGGAAGCATAAAGTGTAAAGCCTGGGGTGCCTAATG
AGTGAGCTAACTCACATTAATTGCGTTGCGCTCACTGCCCGCTTTCCAGTCGGGAAACCTGTCGTGCCAG
CTGCATTAATGAATCGGCCAACGCGCGGGGAGAGGCGGTTTGCGTATTGGGCGCTCTTCCGCTTCCTCGC
TCACTGACTCGCTGCGCTCGGTCGTTCGGCTGCGGCGAGCGGTATCAGCTCACTCAAAGGCGGTAATACG
GTTATCCACAGAATCAGGGGATAACGCAGGAAAGAACATGTGAGCAAAAGGCCAGCAAAAGGCCAGGAAC
CGTAAAAAGGCCGCGTTGCTGGCGTTTTTCCATAGGCTCCGCCCCCCTGACGAGCATCACAAAAATCGAC
GCTCAAGTCAGAGGTGGCGAAACCCGACAGGACTATAAAGATACCAGGCGTTTCCCCCTGGAAGCTCCCT
CGTGCGCTCTCCTGTTCCGACCCTGCCGCTTACCGGATACCTGTCCGCCTTTCTCCCTTCGGGAAGCGTG
GCGCTTTCTCATAGCTCACGCTGTAGGTATCTCAGTTCGGTGTAGGTCGTTCGCTCCAAGCTGGGCTGTG
TGCACGAACCCCCCGTTCAGCCCGACCGCTGCGCCTTATCCGGTAACTATCGTCTTGAGTCCAACCCGGT
AAGACACGACTTATCGCCACTGGCAGCAGCCACTGGTAACAGGATTAGCAGAGCGAGGTATGTAGGCGGT
GCTACAGAGTTCTTGAAGTGGTGGCCTAACTACGGCTACACTAGAAGAACAGTATTTGGTATCTGCGCTC
TGCTGAAGCCAGTTACCTTCGGAAAAAGAGTTGGTAGCTCTTGATCCGGCAAACAAACCACCGCTGGTAG
CGGTGGTTTTTTTGTTTGCAAGCAGCAGATTACGCGCAGAAAAAAAGGATCTCAAGAAGATCCTTTGATC
TTTTCTACGGGGTCTGACGCTCAGTGGAACGAAAACTCACGTTAAGGGATTTTGGTCATGAGATTATCAA
AAAGGATCTTCACCTAGATCCTTTTAAATTAAAAATGAAGTTTTAAATCAATCTAAAGTATATATGAGTA
AACTTGGTCTGACAGTTACCAATGCTTAATCAGTGAGGCACCTATCTCAGCGATCTGTCTATTTCGTTCA
TCCATAGTTGCCTGACTCCCCGTCGTGTAGATAACTACGATACGGGAGGGCTTACCATCTGGCCCCAGTG
CTGCAATGATACCGCGCGACCCACGCTCACCGGCTCCAGATTTATCAGCAATAAACCAGCCAGCCGGAAG
GGCCGAGCGCAGAAGTGGTCCTGCAACTTTATCCGCCTCCATCCAGTCTATTAATTGTTGCCGGGAAGCT
AGAGTAAGTAGTTCGCCAGTTAATAGTTTGCGCAACGTTGTTGCCATTGCTACAGGCATCGTGGTGTCAC
GCTCGTCGTTTGGTATGGCTTCATTCAGCTCCGGTTCCCAACGATCAAGGCGAGTTACATGATCCCCCAT
GTTGTGCAAAAAAGCGGTTAGCTCCTTCGGTCCTCCGATCGTTGTCAGAAGTAAGTTGGCCGCAGTGTTA
TCACTCATGGTTATGGCAGCACTGCATAATTCTCTTACTGTCATGCCATCCGTAAGATGCTTTTCTGTGA
CTGGTGAGTACTCAACCAAGTCATTCTGAGAATAGTGTATGCGGCGACCGAGTTGCTCTTGCCCGGCGTC
AATACGGGATAATACCGCGCCACATAGCAGAACTTTAAAAGTGCTCATCATTGGAAAACGTTCTTCGGGG
CGAAAACTCTCAAGGATCTTACCGCTGTTGAGATCCAGTTCGATGTAACCCACTCGTGCACCCAACTGAT
CTTCAGCATCTTTTACTTTCACCAGCGTTTCTGGGTGAGCAAAAACAGGAAGGCAAAATGCCGCAAAAAA
GGGAATAAGGGCGACACGGAAATGTTGAATACTCATACTCTTCCTTTTTCAATATTATTGAAGCATTTAT
CAGGGTTATTGTCTCATGAGCGGATACATATTTGAATGTATTTAGAAAAATAAACAAATAGGGGTTCCGC
GCACATTTCCCCGAAAAGTGCCACCTGATGCGGTGTGAAATACCGCACAGATGCGTAAGGAGAAAATACC
GCATCAGGAAATTGTAAGCGTTAATATTTTGTTAAAATTCGCGTTAAATTTTTGTTAAATCAGCTCATTT
TTTAACCAATAGGCCGAAATCGGCAAAATCCCTTATAAATCAAAAGAATAGACCGAGATAGGGT
[37 nt withheld, positions 4475-4511]
AAAGAACGTGGACTCCAACGTCAAAGGGCGAAAAACCGTCTATCAGGGCGCTGGCCCACTACGTGAACCA
TCACCCT
[91 nt withheld, positions 4589-4679]
G
[124 nt withheld, positions 4681-4804]
CCATTCGCCATTCAGGCTGCGCAACTGTTGGGAAGGGCGATCGGTGCGGGCCTCTTCGCTATTACGCCAG
CTGGCGAAAGGGGGATGTGCTGCAAGGCGATTAAGTTGGGTAACGCCAGGGTTTTCCCAGTCACGACGTT
GTAAAACGACGGCCAGTGAATTGTAATACGACTCACTATAGGGCGAATTGGGCCCGACGTCGCATGCTCC
CGGCCGCCATGGCGGCCGCGGGAATTCGATTGGGCGATGAGTGGT
Features (pLannotate 1.2.2; 13 found; start..end, strand, type, name):
   2035..2097    -  CDS            VESPI_VESMG (fragment): Experimental evidence at protein level: Swiss-Prot protein existence level 1. Shows contractile activity on isolated ileum smooth muscle. From Vespa magnifica (Hornet).
   2109..2127    -  promoter       SP6 promoter: promoter for bacteriophage SP6 RNA polymerase
   2169..2185    -  protein_bind   lac operator: The lac repressor binds to the lac operator to inhibit transcription in E. coli. This inhibition can be relieved by adding lactose or isopropyl-β-D-thiogalactopyranoside (IPTG). lac repressor encoded by lacI
   2193..2223    -  promoter       lac promoter: promoter for the E. coli lac operon
   2238..2259    -  protein_bind   CAP binding site: CAP binding activates transcription in the presence of cAMP. E. coli catabolite activator protein
   2272..2364    -  CDS            lacI (fragment): lac repressor; lacI; The lac repressor binds to the lac operator to inhibit transcription in E. coli. This inhibition can be relieved by adding lactose or isopropyl-β-D-thiogalactopyranoside (IPTG).
   2547..3135    -  rep_origin     ori: high-copy-number ColE1/pMB1/pBR322/pUC origin of replication
   3306..4166    -  CDS            AmpR: β-lactamase; bla; confers resistance to ampicillin, carbenicillin, and related antibiotics
   4167..4271    -  promoter       AmpR promoter: bla
   4298..4348    +  misc_feature   bom (fragment): basis of mobility region from pBR322
   4349..4804    -  rep_origin     f1 ori (sequence partly withheld): f1 bacteriophage origin of replication; arrow indicates direction of (+) strand synthesis
   4808..4965    -  CDS            lacZα (fragment): LacZα fragment of β-galactosidase; lacZ fragment
   4968..4986    +  promoter       T7 promoter: promoter for bacteriophage T7 RNA polymerase
