[The description below was written by a language model from this plasmid's Addgene catalogue record and pLannotate feature annotations shown in this document.]
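Description:
pPTctp (GB0083) is a level 0 part plasmid from the GoldenBraid 2.0 plant synthetic biology assembly system. It carries the promoter of the Solanum lycopersicum (tomato) translationally-controlled tumor protein homolog gene (SlTCTP) as a standardized, reusable DNA part. The backbone is pUPD, the GoldenBraid universal part domesticator, which the depositor built from pGEM-T Easy. It is a roughly 5.1 kb, high-copy E. coli cloning plasmid. The feature table shows a ColE1/pUC-type origin of replication, a β-lactamase gene with its own promoter for ampicillin selection, and an f1 phage origin. It also shows remnants of the lac region: the lac promoter and operator, a CAP binding site, and lacZα and lacI fragments left over from the parental blue/white screening cassette. SP6 and T7 promoters flank the cloning position and serve as sequencing primer sites.

The insert is about 2 kb and was "domesticated", meaning that internal BsaI and BsmBI recognition sites were removed so the part is compatible with Type IIS assembly. It was cloned into pUPD through BsmBI sites that were destroyed in the process, and it can be released with BsaI, which allows directional assembly with other level 0 parts, such as coding sequences and terminators, into plant transcriptional units in GoldenBraid destination vectors. The automated annotation does not label the promoter itself, which presumably occupies the unannotated first ~2 kb of the sequence. The short "VESPI_VESMG" protein fragment is most likely a spurious similarity match rather than a designed element. The plasmid has no plant selection marker or T-DNA borders, so it is a part donor rather than a plant transformation vector.
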