Addgene plasmid #68169: pPTctp (GB0083)
Purpose: Provides the S. Lycopersicum translationally-controlled tumor protein homolog promoter as a level 0 GoldenBraid part
Depositing lab: Diego Orzaez. Depositing organization: Agencia Estatal Consejo Superior de Investigaciones Científicas, M.P. Publication: GoldenBraid 2.0: a comprehensive DNA assembly framework for plant synthetic biology. Sarrion-Perdigones A, Vazquez-Vilar M, Palaci J, Castelijns B, Forment J, Ziarsolo P, Blanca J, Granell A, Orzaez D. Plant Physiol. 2013 Jul;162(3):1618-31. 10.1104/pp.113.217661 PubMed 23669743.
Backbone
  Vector backbone: pUPD
  Backbone manufacturer: self-made; derived from pGEMT-Easy manufactured by Promega
  Vector type: Synthetic Biology
Growth in bacteria
  Bacterial resistance: Ampicillin, 100 μg/mL
  Growth temperature: 37°C
  Growth strain: DH5alpha
  Copy number: High Copy
Gene/Insert
  Gene/Insert name: SlTCTP promoter
  Insert size (bp): 2000
  Mutation: BsaI and BsmBI sites removed
  Cloning method: Restriction Enzyme; 5′ cloning site BsmBI (destroyed during cloning); 3′ cloning site BsmBI (destroyed during cloning)
  Sequencing primers: 5′ SP6; 3′ T7
Terms and licenses: Academic/Nonprofit Terms; Industry Terms: Not Available to Industry
Depositor comments: insert can be released with BsaI
How to cite: pPTctp (GB0083) was a gift from Diego Orzaez (Addgene plasmid # 68169 ; http://n2t.net/addgene:68169 ; RRID:Addgene_68169)
