>Addgene plasmid #68169 | pPTctp (GB0083) | addgene partial sequence | sequence record 125417 | SP6 5'-ATTTAGGTGACACTATAG-3'
ACCTGCAGGCGGCCGCGAATTCACTAGTGATTGGGCGATGAGTGGTCTCGGGAGTAAAATATTGTGAAGT
CGGGAATTTCAGAAAGAAAGAGAACCTCAAATGTTATTTCATTTCAAATTATTAAAACATCAAATCTTAT
TTCATTTCAAATAATTTCAGCGTAGAGCTATTTCAATAAGATCTTAGAAAGTGAAAAAATCAGTTAAACA
CCCAGCTATTACTAATATATCTTAAACTGTAGTATATTGTTGTCGGAGTTATGCATGTACATTAAAAGAA
GAAACTAGTCCTATTGTAATGGACAACTTTCACCAAACAAAAAAATCATATTTGTATGTTATAGCAAAAT
TTGCATAATTGCGCTCCATAGCAAATATAAAACTATAAAATTTACAATTGTATAATTCGCTGGCCTAAAT
TGTATAATTCGCTGACCTAAATTGTATAATTCGCTGCCCTGTAATTGTATAATGCACAATTGTATAATTC
GTTGCCTATTTCGCTACAATATTTGTATAAAATTTGTTTTGCATACAATTGAATCGAAGTAAAATGTATG
TATATTGCATAATTATAAGTGTATAGGAAGAAGATATATGTTTTTCTCTCGCTTTATACAAAAACAAAAA
CACAATATATACACTTCTGTTGTATAAAGCGAGAGAAAATTGTATTTCACTGCAATTGTATAATTCGTTG
ACCTTTCTCGCTGCAATATTTGTATAA
