>Addgene plasmid #68169 | pPTctp (GB0083) | addgene partial sequence | sequence record 127780 | T7 5'-TAATACGACTCACTATAGGG-3'
CTCCGGCCGCCATGGCGGCCGCGGGAATTCGATTGGGCGATGAGTGGTCTCGCATTGGTGGAAGAGTAGC
CTTTTTCTTTCTCTCTCTAAAGTTAGGGTTGATTGGAAGAGAGAGGAAGAAAACGACGCACCAGTGAAGG
CTCGAGAAGAAGGGTTTTGGCTGGAGTACGGTGTCTTTATAGCACTGAGCACTTGTAAATTACCAAAATA
ACCTGCCTTGAATCCAGAATTACGTATTTGCCTACCCCAATTTGAGTAGGGTTCTGAATGCCGCCGCACT
CTGCCCCATGTCTCAACTAGTGCAAAGGCCATATTACTTACTTTACTAATCCTAATAGAATCAAAATATC
CTCGTCCACGCTAGGGTAAAAAATAAATTTTAAATGTTGTGTAATTATAAATTATTAAATAAGAAAATAA
AATATATTTTTTTAAAAAAAAAAATTATATCTCTAATAGCATAGAAGTGACATTTGTTTGAGAAGATTAA
AGTTAAAAGCGAGTCACGTGAATTAGAATGAAGCGAGTAATAATCAATAAATTTATATAGTTTTATAAGA
AGTTATTTTAAATTTTAAATATGAAAAAAATAAAAAGAATATATCTGCCAAATTGAATTTTACACGTGAT
GAACTCAAAAATTCTTATCTAGGAAATTATTTTTCTGAATGAATCTTACACGATGTAAATTTAAATTAAT
CGAATTTCAATTCAAGTGCTGAACATAGTCTGAGAAAAGAATAGGAAAACGTTGTCAAAAGATAAATATT
GACCCACTTGTTAAATCTTTGATGCTAGTATATAATCAAATTTTGGCAATGTTGGAAAAATCTATAACTC
TTGAA
